>Addgene plasmid #115368 | p CIneo-RL-Let7-3xBulgeB | addgene full sequence | sequence record 223053 | Addgene NGS Result
TTGAGATCCTTTTTTTCTGCGCGTAATCTGCTGCTTGCAAACAAAAAAACCACCGCTACCAGCGGTGGTT
TGTTTGCCGGATCAAGAGCTACCAACTCTTTTTCCGAAGGTAACTGGCTTCAGCAGAGCGCAGATACCAA
ATACTGTTCTTCTAGTGTAGCCGTAGTTAGGCCACCACTTCAAGAACTCTGTAGCACCGCCTACATACCT
CGCTCTGCTAATCCTGTTACCAGTGGCTGCTGCCAGTGGCGATAAGTCGTGTCTTACCGGGTTGGACTCA
AGACGATAGTTACCGGATAAGGCGCAGCGGTCGGGCTGAACGGGGGGTTCGTGCACACAGCCCAGCTTGG
AGCGAACGACCTACACCGAACTGAGATACCTACAGCGTGAGCTATGAGAAAGCGCCACGCTTCCCGAAGG
GAGAAAGGCGGACAGGTATCCGGTAAGCGGCAGGGTCGGAACAGGAGAGCGCACGAGGGAGCTTCCAGGG
GGAAACGCCTGGTATCTTTATAGTCCTGTCGGGTTTCGCCACCTCTGACTTGAGCGTCGATTTTTGTGAT
GCTCGTCAGGGGGGCGGAGCCTATGGAAAAACGCCAGCAACGCGGCCTTTTTACGGTTCCTGGCCTTTTG
CTGGCCTTTTGCTCACATGGCTCGACAGATCTTCAATATTGGCCATTAGCCATATTATTCATTGGTTATA
TAGCATAAATCAATATTGGCTATTGGCCATTGCATACGTTGTATCTATATCATAATATGTACATTTATAT
TGGCTCATGTCCAATATGACCGCCATGTTGGCATTGATTATTGACTAGTTATTAATAGTAATCAATTACG
GGGTCATTAGTTCATAGCCCATATATGGAGTTCCGCGTTACATAACTTACGGTAAATGGCCCGCCTGGCT
GACCGCCCAACGACCCCCGCCCATTGACGTCAATAATGACGTATGTTCCCATAGTAACGCCAATAGGGAC
TTTCCATTGACGTCAATGGGTGGAGTATTTACGGTAAACTGCCCACTTGGCAGTACATCAAGTGTATCAT
ATGCCAAGTCCGCCCCCTATTGACGTCAATGACGGTAAATGGCCCGCCTGGCATTATGCCCAGTACATGA
CCTTACGGGACTTTCCTACTTGGCAGTACATCTACGTATTAGTCATCGCTATTACCATGGTGATGCGGTT
TTGGCAGTACACCAATGGGCGTGGATAGCGGTTTGACTCACGGGGATTTCCAAGTCTCCACCCCATTGAC
GTCAATGGGAGTTTGTTTTGGCACCAAAATCAACGGGACTTTCCAAAATGTCGTAACAACTGCGATCGCC
CGCCCCGTTGACGCAAATGGGCGGTAGGCGTGTACGGTGGGAGGTCTATATAAGCAGAGCTCGTTTAGTG
AACCGTCAGATCACTAGAAGCTTTATTGCGGTAGTTTATCACAGTTAAATTGCTAACGCAGTCAGTGCTT
CTGACACAACAGTCTCGAACTTAAGCTGCAGTGACTCTCTTAAGGTAGCCTTGCAGAAGTTGGTCGTGAG
GCACTGGGCAGGTAAGTATCAAGGTTACAAGACAGGTTTAAGGAGACCAATAGAAACTGGGCTTGTCGAG
ACAGAGAAGACTCTTGCGTTTCTGATAGGCACCTATTGGTCTTACTGACATCCACTTTGCCTTTCTCTCC
ACAGGTGTCCACTCCCAGTTCAATTACAGCTCTTAAGGCTAGAGTACTTAATACGACTCACTATAGGCTA
GCCACCATGGCTTCCAAGGTGTACGACCCCGAGCAACGCAAACGCATGATCACTGGGCCTCAGTGGTGGG
CTCGCTGCAAGCAAATGAACGTGCTGGACTCCTTCATCAACTACTATGATTCCGAGAAGCACGCCGAGAA
CGCCGTGATTTTTCTGCATGGTAACGCTGCCTCCAGCTACCTGTGGAGGCACGTCGTGCCTCACATCGAG
CCCGTGGCTAGATGCATCATCCCTGATCTGATCGGAATGGGTAAGTCCGGCAAGAGCGGGAATGGCTCAT
ATCGCCTCCTGGATCACTACAAGTACCTCACCGCTTGGTTCGAGCTGCTGAACCTTCCAAAGAAAATCAT
CTTTGTGGGCCACGACTGGGGGGCTTGTCTGGCCTTTCACTACTCCTACGAGCACCAAGACAAGATCAAG
GCCATCGTCCATGCTGAGAGTGTCGTGGACGTGATCGAGTCCTGGGACGAGTGGCCTGACATCGAGGAGG
ATATCGCCCTGATCAAGAGCGAAGAGGGCGAGAAAATGGTGCTTGAGAATAACTTCTTCGTCGAGACCAT
GCTCCCAAGCAAGATCATGCGGAAACTGGAGCCTGAGGAGTTCGCTGCCTACCTGGAGCCATTCAAGGAG
AAGGGCGAGGTTAGACGGCCTACCCTCTCCTGGCCTCGCGAGATCCCTCTCGTTAAGGGAGGCAAGCCCG
ACGTCGTCCAGATTGTCCGCAACTACAACGCCTACCTTCGGGCCAGCGACGATCTGCCTAAGATGTTCAT
CGAGTCCGACCCTGGGTTCTTTTCCAACGCTATTGTCGAGGGAGCTAAGAAGTTCCCTAACACCGAGTTC
GTGAAGGTGAAGGGCCTCCACTTCAGCCAGGAGGACGCTCCAGATGAAATGGGTAAGTACATCAAGAGCT
TCGTGGAGCGCGTGCTGAAGAACGAGCAGTAATCTAGAGGACAGCCTATTGAACTACCTCACTCGGAGCA
CAGCCTATTGAACTACCTCAGGCCTGCACAGCCTATTGAACTACCTCAGCGGCCGCTTCCCTTTAGTGAG
GGTTAATGCTTCGAGCAGACATGATAAGATACATTGATGAGTTTGGACAAACCACAACTAGAATGCAGTG
AAAAAAATGCTTTATTTGTGAAATTTGTGATGCTATTGCTTTATTTGTAACCATTATAAGCTGCAATAAA
CAAGTTAACAACAACAATTGCATTCATTTTATGTTTCAGGTTCAGGGGGAGATGTGGGAGGTTTTTTAAA
GCAAGTAAAACCTCTACAAATGTGGTAAAATCCGATAAGGATCGATCCGGGCTGGCGTAATAGCGAAGAG
GCCCGCACCGATCGCCCTTCCCAACAGTTGCGCAGCCTGAATGGCGAATGG
[124 nt withheld, positions 3132-3255]
C
[91 nt withheld, positions 3257-3347]
A
[49 nt withheld, positions 3349-3397]
CCTTTGACGTTGGAGTCCACGTTCTTT
[37 nt withheld, positions 3425-3461]
ACCCTATCTCGGTCTATTCTTTTGATTTATAAGGGATTTTGCCGATTTCGGCCTATTGGTTAAAAAATGA
GCTGATTTAACAAAAATTTAACGCGAATTTTAACAAAATATTAACGCTTACAATTTCCTGATGCGGTATT
TTCTCCTTACGCATCTGTGCGGTATTTCACACCGCATACGCGGATCTGCGCAGCACCATGGCCTGAAATA
ACCTCTGAAAGAGGAACTTGGTTAGGTACCTTCTGAGGCGGAAAGAACCAGCTGTGGAATGTGTGTCAGT
TAGGGTGTGGAAAGTCCCCAGGCTCCCCAGCAGGCAGAAGTATGCAAAGCATGCATCTCAATTAGTCAGC
AACCAGGTGTGGAAAGTCCCCAGGCTCCCCAGCAGGCAGAAGTATGCAAAGCATGCATCTCAATTAGTCA
GCAACCATAGTCCCGCCCCTAACTCCGCCCATCCCGCCCCTAACTCCGCCCAGTTCCGCCCATTCTCCGC
CCCATGGCTGACTAATTTTTTTTATTTATGCAGAGGCCGAGGCCGCCTCGGCCTCTGAGCTATTCCAGAA
GTAGTGAGGAGGCTTTTTTGGAGGCCTAGGCTTTTGCAAAAAGCTTGATTCTTCTGACACAACAGTCTCG
AACTTAAGGCTAGAGCCACCATGATTGAACAAGATGGATTGCACGCAGGTTCTCCGGCCGCTTGGGTGGA
GAGGCTATTCGGCTATGACTGGGCACAACAGACAATCGGCTGCTCTGATGCCGCCGTGTTCCGGCTGTCA
GCGCAGGGGCGCCCGGTTCTTTTTGTCAAGACCGACCTGTCCGGTGCCCTGAATGAACTGCAGGACGAGG
CAGCGCGGCTATCGTGGCTGGCCACGACGGGCGTTCCTTGCGCAGCTGTGCTCGACGTTGTCACTGAAGC
GGGAAGGGACTGGCTGCTATTGGGCGAAGTGCCGGGGCAGGATCTCCTGTCATCTCACCTTGCTCCTGCC
GAGAAAGTATCCATCATGGCTGATGCAATGCGGCGGCTGCATACGCTTGATCCGGCTACCTGCCCATTCG
ACCACCAAGCGAAACATCGCATCGAGCGAGCACGTACTCGGATGGAAGCCGGTCTTGTCGATCAGGATGA
TCTGGACGAAGAGCATCAGGGGCTCGCGCCAGCCGAACTGTTCGCCAGGCTCAAGGCGCGCATGCCCGAC
GGCGAGGATCTCGTCGTGACCCATGGCGATGCCTGCTTGCCGAATATCATGGTGGAAAATGGCCGCTTTT
CTGGATTCATCGACTGTGGCCGGCTGGGTGTGGCGGACCGCTATCAGGACATAGCGTTGGCTACCCGTGA
TATTGCTGAAGAGCTTGGCGGCGAATGGGCTGACCGCTTCCTCGTGCTTTACGGTATCGCCGCTCCCGAT
TCGCAGCGCATCGCCTTCTATCGCCTTCTTGACGAGTTCTTCTGAGCGGGACTCTGGGGTTCGAAATGAC
CGACCAAGCGACGCCCAACCTGCCATCACGATGGCCGCAATAAAATATCTTTATTTTCATTACATCTGTG
TGTTGGTTTTTTGTGTGAATCGATAGCGATAAGGATCCGCGTATGGTGCACTCTCAGTACAATCTGCTCT
GATGCCGCATAGTTAAGCCAGCCCCGACACCCGCCAACACCCGCTGACGCGCCCTGACGGGCTTGTCTGC
TCCCGGCATCCGCTTACAGACAAGCTGTGACCGTCTCCGGGAGCTGCATGTGTCAGAGGTTTTCACCGTC
ATCACCGAAACGCGCGAGACGAAAGGGCCTCGTGATACGCCTATTTTTATAGGTTAATGTCATGATAATA
ATGGTTTCTTAGACGTCAGGTGGCACTTTTCGGGGAAATGTGCGCGGAACCCCTATTTGTTTATTTTTCT
AAATACATTCAAATATGTATCCGCTCATGAGACAATAACCCTGATAAATGCTTCAATAATATTGAAAAAG
GAAGAGTATGAGTATTCAACATTTCCGTGTCGCCCTTATTCCCTTTTTTGCGGCATTTTGCCTTCCTGTT
TTTGCTCACCCAGAAACGCTGGTGAAAGTAAAAGATGCTGAAGATCAGTTGGGTGCACGAGTGGGTTACA
TCGAACTGGATCTCAACAGCGGTAAGATCCTTGAGAGTTTTCGCCCCGAAGAACGTTTTCCAATGATGAG
CACTTTTAAAGTTCTGCTATGTGGCGCGGTATTATCCCGTATTGACGCCGGGCAAGAGCAACTCGGTCGC
CGCATACACTATTCTCAGAATGACTTGGTTGAGTACTCACCAGTCACAGAAAAGCATCTTACGGATGGCA
TGACAGTAAGAGAATTATGCAGTGCTGCCATAACCATGAGTGATAACACTGCGGCCAACTTACTTCTGAC
AACGATCGGAGGACCGAAGGAGCTAACCGCTTTTTTGCACAACATGGGGGATCATGTAACTCGCCTTGAT
CGTTGGGAACCGGAGCTGAATGAAGCCATACCAAACGACGAGCGTGACACCACGATGCCTGTAGCAATGG
CAACAACGTTGCGCAAACTATTAACTGGCGAACTACTTACTCTAGCTTCCCGGCAACAATTAATAGACTG
GATGGAGGCGGATAAAGTTGCAGGACCACTTCTGCGCTCGGCCCTTCCGGCTGGCTGGTTTATTGCTGAT
AAATCTGGAGCCGGTGAGCGTGGGTCTCGCGGTATCATTGCAGCACTGGGGCCAGATGGTAAGCCCTCCC
GTATCGTAGTTATCTACACGACGGGGAGTCAGGCAACTATGGATGAACGAAATAGACAGATCGCTGAGAT
AGGTGCCTCACTGATTAAGCATTGGTAACTGTCAGACCAAGTTTACTCATATATACTTTAGATTGATTTA
AAACTTCATTTTTAATTTAAAAGGATCTAGGTGAAGATCCTTTTTGATAATCTCATGACCAAAATCCCTT
AACGTGAGTTTTCGTTCCACTGAGCGTCAGACCCCGTAGAAAAGATCAAAGGATCTTC
Features (pLannotate 1.2.2; 19 found; start..end, strand, type, name):
      1..589     +  rep_origin     ori: high-copy-number ColE1/pMB1/pBR322/pUC origin of replication
    802..1179    +  enhancer       CMV enhancer: human cytomegalovirus immediate early enhancer
   1180..1391    +  promoter       CMV promoter: human cytomegalovirus (CMV) immediate early promoter
   1552..1684    +  intron         chimeric intron: chimera between introns from human β-globin and immunoglobulin heavy chain genes
   1729..1747    +  promoter       T7 promoter: promoter for bacteriophage T7 RNA polymerase
   1757..2692    +  CDS            hRluc: Renilla luciferase human codon-optimized
   2790..2807    -  promoter       T3 promoter (fragment): promoter for bacteriophage T3 RNA polymerase
   2825..2946    -  polyA_signal   SV40 poly(A) signal: SV40 polyadenylation signal
   2969..3037    -  CDS            large T antigen (fragment): large T antigen from SV40 (simian virus 40)
   3061..3128    +  CDS            lacZα (fragment): LacZα fragment of β-galactosidase; lacZ fragment
   3132..3560    +  rep_origin     f1 ori (sequence partly withheld): f1 bacteriophage origin of replication; arrow indicates direction of (+) strand synthesis
   3588..3639    -  misc_feature   bom (fragment): basis of mobility region from pBR322
   3704..4061    +  promoter       SV40 promoter: SV40 enhancer and early promoter
   4112..4903    +  CDS            neo: KKA2_KLEPN - Also known as kan, nptII. Experimental evidence at protein level: Swiss-Prot protein existence level 1. Resistance to kanamycin, neomycin, paromomycin, ribostamycin, butirosin and gentamicin B. From Klebsiella pneumoniae.
   4970..5018    +  polyA_signal   poly(A) signal: synthetic polyadenylation signal
   5038..5092    -  misc_feature   bom (fragment): basis of mobility region from pBR322
   5194..5229    -  CDS            rop (fragment): Rop protein, which maintains plasmids at low copy number; rop
   5324..5428    +  promoter       AmpR promoter: bla
   5429..6289    +  CDS            AmpR: β-lactamase; bla; confers resistance to ampicillin, carbenicillin, and related antibiotics
