[The description below was written by a language model from this plasmid's Addgene catalogue record and pLannotate feature annotations shown in this document.]
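Description:
p CIneo-RL-Let7-3xBulgeB is a mammalian expression and luciferase reporter plasmid built on the Promega pCIneo backbone; the sequenced record is 6,459 nt. It replicates in E. coli at high copy from a ColE1/pUC-type origin and is selected with ampicillin through the β-lactamase gene. An f1 origin is also present, which permits single-stranded DNA production. For selection in mammalian cells, a separate cassette places the neomycin phosphotransferase gene under the SV40 enhancer/early promoter with a synthetic polyadenylation signal, conferring G418 resistance.

The reporter unit is driven by the human CMV immediate-early enhancer and promoter, followed by the chimeric β-globin/immunoglobulin heavy chain intron that generally improves expression of the spliced transcript. A T7 promoter lies just upstream of the human codon-optimised Renilla luciferase (hRluc) coding sequence. According to the catalogue entry, the 3'UTR carries three partially complementary binding sites for human let-7 miRNA, introduced between XbaI and NotI sites. These sites are not annotated in the feature table, but they would fall in the short unannotated stretch between the end of hRluc and the T3 promoter fragment and SV40 poly(A) signal. Because pairing is imperfect, the miRNA forms a bulged duplex with each site, mimicking typical animal miRNA targets that are repressed rather than cleaved as a perfectly matched site would be.

The construct serves as a sensor of let-7-mediated repression in human cells: Renilla luciferase output falls when endogenous or supplied let-7 engages the 3'UTR sites. The associated work used such reporters to study miRNA inhibition of translational initiation.
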