Addgene plasmid #115368: p CIneo-RL-Let7-3xBulgeB
Purpose: Expression vector to produce humanized Renilla luciferase with three partially complementary binding sites for human let-7 miRNA in the 3'UTR
Depositing lab: Witold Filipowicz & Ramesh Pillai. Publication: Inhibition of translational initiation by Let-7 MicroRNA in human cells. Pillai RS, Bhattacharyya SN, Artus CG, Zoller T, Cougot N, Basyuk E, Bertrand E, Filipowicz W. Science. 2005 Sep 2. 309(5740):1573-6. 10.1126/science.1115079 PubMed 16081698.
Backbone
  Vector backbone: pCIneo
  Backbone manufacturer: Promega
  Backbone size w/o insert (bp): 5472
  Vector type: Mammalian Expression, Luciferase
  Selectable markers: Neomycin (select with G418)
Growth in bacteria
  Bacterial resistance: Ampicillin, 100 μg/mL
  Growth temperature: 37°C
  Growth strain: DH5alpha
  Copy number: High Copy
Gene/Insert
  Gene/Insert name: Renilla Luciferase (alt name: Let7 3x bulge bind site: GGACAGCCTATTGAACTACCTCACTCGGAGCACA GCCTATTGAACTACCTCAGGCCTGCACAGCCTATTGAACTACCTCA)
  Promoter: CMV
  Cloning method: Restriction Enzyme; 5′ cloning site Xba1 (not destroyed); 3′ cloning site Not1 (not destroyed)
  Sequencing primers: 5′ T3; 3′ T7
Terms and licenses: Academic/Nonprofit Terms; Industry Terms: Not Available to Industry
Depositor comments: clone number 142
How to cite: p CIneo-RL-Let7-3xBulgeB was a gift from Witold Filipowicz & Ramesh Pillai (Addgene plasmid # 115368 ; http://n2t.net/addgene:115368 ; RRID:Addgene_115368)
